>Addgene plasmid #156607 | pD649-HAsp-LTB-Fc(DAPA)-AviTag-6xHis | depositor full sequence | sequence record 302323 | Full Sequence
TTTCAATATTATTGAAGCATTTATCAGGGTTATTGTCTCATGAGCGGATACATATTTGAATGTATTTAGA
AAAATAAACAAATAGGGGTCAGTGTTACAACCAATTAACCAATTCTGAACATTATCGCGAGCCCATTTAT
ACCTGAATATGGCTCATAACACCCCTTGCTCATGACCAAAATCCCTTAACGTGAGTTACGCGCGCGTCGT
TCCACTGAGCGTCAGACCCCGTAGAAAAGATCAAAGGATCTTCTTGAGATCCTTTTTTTCTGCGCGTAAT
CTGCTGCTTGCAAACAAAAAAACCACCGCTACCAGCGGTGGTTTGTTTGCCGGATCAAGAGCTACCAACT
CTTTTTCCGAAGGTAACTGGCTTCAGCAGAGCGCAGATACCAAATACTGTTCTTCTAGTGTAGCCGTAGT
TAGCCCACCACTTCAAGAACTCTGTAGCACCGCCTACATACCTCGCTCTGCTAATCCTGTTACCAGTGGC
TGCTGCCAGTGGCGATAAGTCGTGTCTTACCGGGTTGGACTCAAGACGATAGTTACCGGATAAGGCGCAG
CGGTCGGGCTGAACGGGGGGTTCGTGCACACAGCCCAGCTTGGAGCGAACGACCTACACCGAACTGAGAT
ACCTACAGCGTGAGCTATGAGAAAGCGCCACGCTTCCCGAAGGGAGAAAGGCGGACAGGTATCCGGTAAG
CGGCAGGGTCGGAACAGGAGAGCGCACGAGGGAGCTTCCAGGGGGAAACGCCTGGTATCTTTATAGTCCT
GTCGGGTTTCGCCACCTCTGACTTGAGCGTCGATTTTTGTGATGCTCGTCAGGGGGGCGGAGCCTATGGA
AAAACGCCAGCAACGCGGCCTTTTTACGGTTCCTGGCCTTTTGCTGGCCTTTTGCTCACATGTTCTTTCC
TGCGTTATCCCCTGATTCTGTGGATAACCGTATTACCGCCTTTGAGTGAGCTGATACCGCTCGCCGCAGC
CGAACGACCGAGCGCAGCGAGTCAGTGAGCGAGGAAGCGGAAGGCGAGAGTAGGGAACTGCCAGGCATCA
AACTAAGCAGAAGGCCCCTGACGGATGGCCTTTTTGCGTTTCTACAAACTCTTTCTGTGTTGTAAAACGA
CGGCCAGTCTTAAGCTCGGGCCCCCTGGGCGGTTCTGATAACGAGTAATCGTTAATCCGCAAATAACGTA
AAAACCCGCTTCGGCGGGTTTTTTTATGGGGGGAGTTTAGGGAAAGAGCATTTGTCAGAATATTTAAGGG
CGCCTGTCACTTTGCTTGATATATGAGAATTATTTAACCTTATAAATGAGAAAAAAGCAACGCACTTTAA
ATAAGATACGTTGCTTTTTCGATTGATGAACACCTATAATTAAACTATTCATCTATTATTTATGATTTTT
TGTATATACAATATTTCTAGTTTGTTAAAGAGAATTAAGAAAATAAATCTCGAAAATAATAAAGGGAAAA
TCAGTTTTTGATATCAAAATTATACATGTCAACGATAATACAAAATATAATACAAACTATAAGATGTTAT
CAGTATTTATTATCATTTAGAATAAATTTTGTGTCGCCCTTAATTGTGAGCGGATAACAATTACGAGCTT
CATGCACAGTGGCGTTGACTCAATATTGGCCATTAGCCATATTATTCATTGGTTATATAGCATAAATCAA
TATTGGCTATTGGCCATTGCATACGTTGTATCTATATCATAATATGTACATTTATATTGGCTCATGTCCA
ATATGACCGCCATGTTGGCATTGATTATTGACTAGTTATTAATAGTAATCAATTACGGGGTCATTAGTTC
ATAGCCCATATATGGAGTTCCGCGTTACATAACTTACGGTAAATGGCCCGCCTGGCTGACCGCCCAACGA
CCCCCGCCCATTGACGTCAATAATGACGTATGTTCCCATAGTAACGCCAATAGGGACTTTCCATTGACGT
CAATGGGTGGAGTATTTACGGTAAACTGCCCACTTGGCAGTACATCAAGTGTATCATATGCCAAGTACGC
CCCCTATTGACGTCAATGACGGTAAATGGCCCGCCTGGCATTATGCCCAGTACATGACCTTATGGGACTT
TCCTACTTGGCAGTACATCTACGTATTAGTCATCGCTATTACCATGGTGATGCGGTTTTGGCAGTACATC
AATGGGCGTGGATAGCGGTTTGACTCACGGGGATTTCCAAGTCTCCACCCCATTGACGTCAATGGGAGTT
TGTTTTGGCACCAAAATCAACGGGACTTTCCAAAATGTCGTAACAACTCCGCCCCATTGACGCAAATGGG
CGGTAGGCGTGTACGGTGGGAGGTCTATATAAGCAGAGCTCGTTTAGTGAACCGTCAGATCGCCTGGAGA
CGCCATCCACGCTGTTTTGACCTCCATAGAAGACACCGGGACCGATCCAGCCTCCGCGGCCGGGAACGGT
GCATTGGAACGCGGATTCCCCGTGCCAAGAGTGACGTAAGTACCGCCTATAGAGTCTATAGGCCCACCCC
CTTGGCTTCGTTAGAACGCGGCTACAATTAATACATAACCTTATGTATCATACACATACGATTTAGGTGA
CACTATAGAATAACATCCACTTTGCCTTTCTCTCCACAGGTGTCCACTCCCAGGTCCAACTGCACCTCGG
TTCTATCGAAAACGCGCCTGCTAGCGCCACCATGAAGACCATCATTGCCCTGAGCTACATCTTCTGCCTG
GTGTTCGCTGCGGCCGCCCAAGATCAAGGCGGACTGGTTACAGAAACAGCCGATCCTGGTGCTCAGGCCC
AGCAAGGACTGGGATTTCAGAAGCTGCCCGAGGAAGAACCCGAGACAGATCTCTCTCCTGGACTGCCTGC
CGCTCATCTGATTGGAGCCCCTCTGAAAGGACAAGGCCTCGGCTGGGAGACAACAAAAGAGCAGGCCTTT
CTGACCAGCGGCACCCAGTTTTCTGATGCCGAAGGACTGGCTCTGCCCCAGGATGGCCTGTACTACCTGT
ACTGTCTCGTGGGCTATAGAGGCAGAGCACCTCCTGGTGGCGGAGATCCTCAGGGAAGAAGCGTGACACT
GCGGAGCAGTCTGTATAGAGCCGGCGGAGCTTATGGCCCTGGAACACCTGAATTGCTGCTGGAAGGCGCC
GAGACAGTGACACCTGTGCTTGATCCTGCCAGAAGGCAAGGCTACGGCCCTCTGTGGTACACATCTGTTG
GCTTTGGAGGCCTGGTGCAGCTGAGAAGAGGCGAGAGGGTGTACGTGAACATCTCTCACCCCGACATGGT
GGACTTCGCCAGAGGCAAGACATTCTTCGGCGCCGTGATGGTCGGAGGCGCGCCGGGCGGCGACAAGACC
CACACCTGCCCCCCCTGCCCAGCTCCAGAACTGCTGGGAGGGCCTTCCGTGTTCCTGTTCCCCCCCAAGC
CCAAGGACACCCTGATGATCAGCAGGACCCCCGAGGTGACCTGCGTGGTGGTGGCCGTGTCCCACGAGGA
CCCAGAGGTGAAGTTCAACTGGTACGTGGACGGCGTGGAGGTGCACAACGCCAAGACCAAGCCCAGAGAG
GAGCAGTACAACAGCACCTACAGGGTGGTGTCCGTGCTGACCGTGCTGCACCAGGACTGGCTGAACGGCA
AAGAATACAAGTGCAAAGTCTCCAACAAGGCCCTGGCTGCCCCAATCGAAAAGACAATCAGCAAGGCCAA
GGGCCAGCCACGGGAGCCCCAGGTGTACACCCTGCCCCCCAGCCGGGAGGAGATGACCAAGAACCAGGTG
TCCCTGACCTGTCTGGTGAAGGGCTTCTACCCCAGCGATATCGCCGTGGAGTGGGAGAGCAACGGCCAGC
CCGAGAACAACTACAAGACCACCCCCCCAGTGCTGGACAGCGACGGCAGCTTCTTCCTGTACAGCAAGCT
GACCGTGGACAAGTCCAGGTGGCAGCAGGGCAACGTGTTCAGCTGCAGCGTGATGCACGAGGCCCTGCAC
AACCACTACACCCAGAAGTCCCTGAGCCTGAGCCCCGGCGGCAGCGGTCTTAATGATATTTTCGAGGCTC
AGAAGATTGAGTGGCATGAACACCACCACCATCACCACTAAGGCCGGCCTGTAGTCACTGGCACAACGCG
TTACCCGGTAAGCCAATCGGGTATACACGGTCGTCATACTGCAGACAGGGTTCTTCTACTTTGCAAGATA
GTCTTGAGTAGTAAAATAAATAGATAGAGAAAATCAGCCTCGACTGTGCCTTCTAGTTGCCAGCCATCTG
TTGTTTGCCCCTCCCCCGTGCCTTCCTTGACCCTGGAAGGTGCCACTCCCACTGTCCTTTCCTAATAAAA
TGAGGAAATTGCATCACAACACTCAACCCTATCTCGGTCTATTCTTTTGATTTATAAGGGATTTTGCCGA
TTTCGGCCTATTGGTTAAAAAATGAGCTGATTTAACAAAAATTTAACGCGAATTAATTCTGTGGAATGTG
TGTCAGTTAGGGTGTGGAAAGTCCCCAGGCTCCCCAGCAGGCAGAAGTATGCAAAGCATGCATCTCAATT
AGTCAGCAACCAGGTGTGGAAAGTCCCCAGGCTCCCCAGCAGGCAGAAGTATGCAAAGCATGCATCTCAA
TTAGTCAGCAACCATAGTCCCGCCCCTAACTCCGCCCATCCCGCCCCTAACTCCGCCCAGTTCCGCCCAT
TCTCCGCCCCATGGCTGACTAATTTTTTTTATTTATGCAGAGGCCGAGGCCGCCTCTGCCTCTGAGCTAT
TCCAGAAGTAGTGAGGAGGCTTTTTTGGAGGCCTAGGCTTTTGCAAAAAGCTCCCGGGAGCTTGTATATC
CATTTTCGGATCTGATCAGCACGTGTTGACAATTAATCATCGGCATAGTATATCGGCATAGTATAATACG
ACAAGGTGAGGAACTAAACCATGACCGAGTACAAGCCCACGGTGCGCCTCGCCACCCGCGACGACGTCCC
CAGGGCCGTACGCACCCTCGCCGCCGCGTTCGCCGACTACCCCGCCACGCGCCACACCGTCGATCCGGAC
CGCCACATCGAGCGGGTCACCGAGCTGCAAGAACTCTTCCTCACGCGCGTCGGGCTCGACATCGGCAAGG
TGTGGGTCGCGGACGACGGCGCCGCGGTGGCGGTCTGGACCACGCCGGAGAGCGTCGAAGCGGGGGCGGT
GTTCGCCGAGATCGGCCCGCGCATGGCCGAGTTGAGCGGTTCCCGGCTGGCCGCGCAGCAACAGATGGAA
GGCCTCCTGGCGCCGCACCGGCCCAAGGAGCCCGCGTGGTTCCTGGCCACCGTCGGCGTCTCGCCCGACC
ACCAGGGCAAGGGTCTGGGCAGCGCCGTCGTGCTCCCCGGAGTGGAGGCGGCCGAGCGCGCCGGGGTGCC
CGCCTTCCTGGAGACATCCGCGCCCCGCAACCTCCCCTTCTACGAGCGGCTCGGCTTCACCGTCACCGCC
GACGTCGAGGTGCCCGAAGGACCGCGCACCTGGTGCATGACCCGCAAGCCCGGTGCCTGACACGTGCTAC
GAGATTTCGATTCCACCGCCGCCTTCTATGAAAGGTTGGGCTTCGGAATCGTTTTCCGGGACGCCGGCTG
GATGATCCTCCAGCGCGGGGATCTCATGCTGGAGTTCTTCGCCCACCCCAACTTGTTTATTGCAGCTTAT
AATGGTTACAAATAAAGCAATAGCATCACAAATTTCACAAATAAAGCATTTTTTTCACTGCATTCTAGTT
GTGGTTTGTCCAAACTCATCAATGTATCTTATCATGTCTGTATACCGTCGACCTCTAGCTAGAGCTTGGC
GTAATCATGGTCATTACCAATGCTTAATCAGTGAGGCACCTATCTCAGCGATCTGTCTATTTCGTTCATC
CATAGTTGCCTGACTCCCCGTCGTGTAGATAACTACGATACGGGAGGGCTTACCATCTGGCCCCAGCGCT
GCGATGATACCGCGAGAACCACGCTCACCGGCTCCGGATTTATCAGCAATAAACCAGCCAGCCGGAAGGG
CCGAGCGCAGAAGTGGTCCTGCAACTTTATCCGCCTCCATCCAGTCTATTAATTGTTGCCGGGAAGCTAG
AGTAAGTAGTTCGCCAGTTAATAGTTTGCGCAACGTTGTTGCCATCGCTACAGGCATCGTGGTGTCACGC
TCGTCGTTTGGTATGGCTTCATTCAGCTCCGGTTCCCAACGATCAAGGCGAGTTACATGATCCCCCATGT
TGTGCAAAAAAGCGGTTAGCTCCTTCGGTCCTCCGATCGTTGTCAGAAGTAAGTTGGCCGCAGTGTTATC
ACTCATGGTTATGGCAGCACTGCATAATTCTCTTACTGTCATGCCATCCGTAAGATGCTTTTCTGTGACT
GGTGAGTACTCAACCAAGTCATTCTGAGAATAGTGTATGCGGCGACCGAGTTGCTCTTGCCCGGCGTCAA
TACGGGATAATACCGCGCCACATAGCAGAACTTTAAAAGTGCTCATCATTGGAAAACGTTCTTCGGGGCG
AAAACTCTCAAGGATCTTACCGCTGTTGAGATCCAGTTCGATGTAACCCACTCGTGCACCCAACTGATCT
TCAGCATCTTTTACTTTCACCAGCGTTTCTGGGTGAGCAAAAACAGGAAGGCAAAATGCCGCAAAAAAGG
GAATAAGGGCGACACGGAAATGTTGAATACTCATATTCTTCCTT
Features (pLannotate 1.2.2; 21 found; start..end, strand, type, name):
    119..143     -  CDS            KanR (fragment): aminoglycoside phosphotransferase; aph(3')-Ia; confers resistance to kanamycin
    254..842     +  rep_origin     ori: high-copy-number ColE1/pMB1/pBR322/pUC origin of replication
   1067..1084    +  terminator     rrnB T2 terminator (fragment): transcription terminator T2 from the E. coli rrnB gene
   1109..1128    -  CDS            lacZα (fragment): LacZα fragment of β-galactosidase; lacZ fragment
   1584..1600    +  protein_bind   lac operator: The lac repressor binds to the lac operator to inhibit transcription in E. coli. This inhibition can be relieved by adding lactose or isopropyl-β-D-thiogalactopyranoside (IPTG). lac repressor encoded by lacI
   1843..2146    +  enhancer       CMV enhancer: human cytomegalovirus immediate early enhancer
   2147..2350    +  promoter       CMV promoter: human cytomegalovirus (CMV) immediate early promoter
   2486..2529    +  intron         CMV intron (fragment): modified intron A from human cytomegalovirus
   2581..2599    +  promoter       SP6 promoter: promoter for bacteriophage SP6 RNA polymerase
   2603..2640    +  CDS            IgH signal sequence (fragment): signal sequence from the mouse immunoglobulin heavy chain variable region
   2659..3336    +  CDS            LTB (fragment): TNFC_HUMAN - Also known as TNFC, TNFSF3. Experimental evidence at protein level: Swiss-Prot protein existence level 1. Cytokine that binds to LTBR/TNFRSF3. May play a specific role in immune response regulation. Provides the membrane anchor for the attachment of the heterotrimeric complex to the cell surface. Isoform 2 is probably non-functional. From Homo sapiens (Human).
   3352..4029    +  CDS            IGHG1 (fragment): IGHG1_HUMAN - Experimental evidence at protein level: Swiss-Prot protein existence level 1. Constant region of immunoglobulin heavy chains. Immunoglobulins, also known as antibodies, are membrane-bound or secreted glycoproteins produced by B lymphocytes. In the recognition phase of humoral immunity, the membrane-bound immunoglobulins serve as receptors which, upon binding of a specific antigen, trigger the clonal expansion and differentiation of B lymphocytes into immunoglobulins- secreting plasma cells. Secreted immunoglobulins mediate the effector phase of humoral immunity, which results in
   4244..4355    +  polyA_signal   bGH poly(A) signal: bovine growth hormone polyadenylation signal
   4356..4464    +  rep_origin     f1 ori (fragment): f1 bacteriophage origin of replication; arrow indicates direction of (+) strand synthesis
   4478..4807    +  promoter       SV40 promoter: SV40 enhancer and early promoter
   4855..4902    +  promoter       EM7 promoter: synthetic bacterial promoter&nbsp
   4921..5520    +  CDS            PuroR (fragment): puromycin N-acetyltransferase; pac from Streptomyces; confers resistance to puromycin
   5530..5655    +  CDS            ble (fragment): BLE_KLEPN - Experimental evidence at protein level: Swiss-Prot protein existence level 1. Binding protein with a strong affinity to the bleomycin family of antibiotics. Binds to CL990; an antimitotic-antibiotic compound. From Klebsiella pneumoniae.
   5650..5771    +  polyA_signal   SV40 poly(A) signal: SV40 polyadenylation signal
   5824..6684    -  CDS            AmpR: β-lactamase; bla; confers resistance to ampicillin, carbenicillin, and related antibiotics
   6687..89      -  promoter       AmpR promoter (fragment) (across the origin): bla
