[The description below was written by a language model from this plasmid's Addgene catalogue record and pLannotate feature annotations shown in this document.]
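Description:
pD649-HAsp-LTB-Fc(DAPA)-AviTag-6xHis is a mammalian expression plasmid built on the pD649 backbone for producing a secreted, Fc-fused form of the extracellular domain of human lymphotoxin beta (LTB, also called TNFC or TNFSF3). It is propagated in E. coli as a high-copy plasmid through a ColE1/pUC-type origin with ampicillin selection (β-lactamase). The annotated sequence (about 6.7 kb) also carries an SV40 early/EM7 promoter cassette driving a puromycin N-acetyltransferase gene with an SV40 polyadenylation signal, which could permit selection in mammalian cells, although the record does not mention this use. Several short annotations (KanR, lacZα, rrnB T2, f1 ori, ble fragments) look like backbone remnants rather than functional parts.

The expression unit uses the CMV immediate-early enhancer and promoter, followed by a fragment of CMV intron A and an SP6 promoter that also serves as a sequencing primer site. The open reading frame begins with a secretion signal: the plasmid name indicates an "HAsp" signal peptide, while the automated annotation labels this region as a fragment of an immunoglobulin heavy-chain signal sequence. Next comes the LTB segment, cloned between retained NotI and AscI sites, then a human IgG1 Fc region carrying the D265A and P329A (DAPA) substitutions, generally used to reduce Fc effector binding. According to the catalogue, an AviTag for site-specific biotinylation and a 6xHis tag for affinity purification follow, though neither is annotated in the feature table. A bGH polyadenylation signal ends the transcript. The plasmid belongs to a collection made for mapping protein–protein interactions among human cell-surface proteins. The depositor notes that some members may carry an IS4-like transposase insertion upstream of the CMV promoter; none is annotated here.
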