Addgene plasmid #156607: pD649-HAsp-LTB-Fc(DAPA)-AviTag-6xHis
Purpose: Mammalian expression of cell-surface protein extracellular domain fused to Fc(DAPA)-Avi-6xHis. Protein is secreted from cells.
Depositing lab: Chris Garcia. Depositing organization: Stanford University. Publication: A Human IgSF Cell-Surface Interactome Reveals a Complex Network of Protein-Protein Interactions. Wojtowicz WM, Vielmetter J, Fernandes RA, Siepe DH, Eastman CL, Chisholm GB, Cox S, Klock H, Anderson PW, Rue SM, Miller JJ, Glaser SM, Bragstad ML, Vance J, Lam AW, Lesley SA, Zinn K, Garcia KC. Cell. 2020 Aug 20;182(4):1027-1043.e17. doi: 10.1016/j.cell.2020.07.025. PubMed 32822567.
Backbone
  Vector backbone: pD649
  Backbone size w/o insert (bp): 6106
  Vector type: Mammalian Expression
Growth in bacteria
  Bacterial resistance: Ampicillin, 100 μg/mL
  Growth temperature: 37°C
  Growth strain: DH5alpha
  Copy number: High Copy
Gene/Insert
  Gene/Insert name: LTB (alt name: TNFC)
  Species: H. sapiens (human)
  Insert size (bp): 588
  Mutation: Fc region of human IgG contains D265A and P329A mutations (DAPA)
  Entrez Gene: LTB (a.k.a. TNFC, TNFSF3, TNLG1C, p33)
  Promoter: CMV/SP6
  Tag / fusion protein: Fc(DAPA)-AviTag-6xHis (C terminal on backbone)
  Cloning method: Restriction Enzyme; 5′ cloning site GCGGCCGC (not destroyed); 3′ cloning site GGCGCGCC (not destroyed)
  Sequencing primers: 5′ ATTTAGGTGACACTATAG; 3′ CACGTACCAGTTGAACTTCACC
Resource information
  A portion of this plasmid was derived from a plasmid made by: synthesis by ThermoFisher
Terms and licenses: Academic/Nonprofit Terms; Industry Terms: Not Available to Industry
Depositor comments: Some plasmids in this collection may have an IS4-like element ISVsa5 family transposase upstream of the CMV promoter.
How to cite: pD649-HAsp-LTB-Fc(DAPA)-AviTag-6xHis was a gift from Chris Garcia (Addgene plasmid # 156607 ; http://n2t.net/addgene:156607 ; RRID:Addgene_156607)
