>Addgene plasmid #156607 | pD649-HAsp-LTB-Fc(DAPA)-AviTag-6xHis | depositor partial sequence | sequence record 302324 | insert (extracellular domain)
CAAGATCAAGGCGGACTGGTTACAGAAACAGCCGATCCTGGTGCTCAGGCCCAGCAAGGACTGGGATTTC
AGAAGCTGCCCGAGGAAGAACCCGAGACAGATCTCTCTCCTGGACTGCCTGCCGCTCATCTGATTGGAGC
CCCTCTGAAAGGACAAGGCCTCGGCTGGGAGACAACAAAAGAGCAGGCCTTTCTGACCAGCGGCACCCAG
TTTTCTGATGCCGAAGGACTGGCTCTGCCCCAGGATGGCCTGTACTACCTGTACTGTCTCGTGGGCTATA
GAGGCAGAGCACCTCCTGGTGGCGGAGATCCTCAGGGAAGAAGCGTGACACTGCGGAGCAGTCTGTATAG
AGCCGGCGGAGCTTATGGCCCTGGAACACCTGAATTGCTGCTGGAAGGCGCCGAGACAGTGACACCTGTG
CTTGATCCTGCCAGAAGGCAAGGCTACGGCCCTCTGTGGTACACATCTGTTGGCTTTGGAGGCCTGGTGC
AGCTGAGAAGAGGCGAGAGGGTGTACGTGAACATCTCTCACCCCGACATGGTGGACTTCGCCAGAGGCAA
GACATTCTTCGGCGCCGTGATGGTCGGA
